Addgene plasmid #228205: pLY1244-T4gp44/62
Purpose: Expression in BL21(DE3) of WT T4 clamp loader consisting of gp44 and gp62
Depositing lab: Stephen Benkovic. Depositing organization: Pennsylvania State University.
Backbone
  Vector backbone: pSP73
  Backbone manufacturer: Promega
  Vector type: Bacterial Expression
Growth in bacteria
  Bacterial resistance: Ampicillin, 100 μg/mL
  Growth temperature: 37°C
  Growth strain: DH5alpha
  Copy number: Unknown
Gene/Insert
  Gene/Insert name: 44/62
  Species: Escherichia phage T4
  Promoter: T7
  Cloning method: Unknown
  Sequencing primers: 5′ TAATACGACTCACTATAGGG
Terms and licenses: Academic/Nonprofit Terms; Industry Terms: Not Available to Industry
How to cite: pLY1244-T4gp44/62 was a gift from Stephen Benkovic (Addgene plasmid # 228205 ; http://n2t.net/addgene:228205 ; RRID:Addgene_228205)
