[The description below was written by a language model from this plasmid's Addgene catalogue record and pLannotate feature annotations shown in this document.]
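Description:
pLY1244-T4gp44/62 is a bacterial expression plasmid of about 4.1 kb built on the pSP73 backbone, a small cloning and transcription vector that carries opposing T7 and SP6 phage promoters flanking a multiple cloning site. It is propagated in E. coli through a high-copy ColE1/pMB1-type origin and selected with ampicillin via a β-lactamase gene driven by its own promoter. The automated annotation also flags very short matches to an RSF origin, lacI, bom and rop. These are fragments only, most likely backbone remnants or chance similarities, so they should not be taken as functional elements. In particular, no intact lac repressor gene or lac operator is annotated.

The payload is a contiguous stretch of bacteriophage T4 DNA placed downstream of the T7 promoter. It contains the complete coding sequences of genes 44 and 62, separated by only a few nucleotides, followed by a short fragment of the neighbouring regA gene that appears to have been carried along with the cloned segment. Both proteins would therefore be made from a single T7-driven transcript, which favours co-expression and assembly of the wild-type gp44/62 complex. No affinity tags are annotated on either subunit. The gp44/62 complex is the T4 clamp loader, an ATPase that loads the sliding clamp onto primed DNA templates and thereby governs polymerase processivity during phage replication. The stated purpose is production of this complex in BL21(DE3), where T7 RNA polymerase supplied by the host drives transcription. The record does not describe downstream uses, but such a construct suits purification of the clamp loader for biochemical work.
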