Features (pLannotate 1.2.2; 13 found; start..end, strand, type, name):
      1..95      +  rep_origin     RSF ori (fragment): Plasmids containing the RSF 1030 origin of replication can be propagated in E. coli cells that contain additional plasmids with compatible origins.
     97..150     +  CDS            lacI (fragment): lac repressor; lacI; The lac repressor binds to the lac operator to inhibit transcription in E. coli. This inhibition can be relieved by adding lactose or isopropyl-β-D-thiogalactopyranoside (IPTG).
    172..190     +  promoter       T7 promoter: promoter for bacteriophage T7 RNA polymerase
    263..1219    +  CDS            44: DPA44_BPT4 - Experimental evidence at protein level: Swiss-Prot protein existence level 1. Functions as a sliding-clamp-loading ATPase enzyme during DNA replication. Required for elongation of primed templates by controlling the polymerase processivity. Possesses DNA-dependent ATPase activity on its own and within the heterodimer gp44/gp62. Progressive binding of ATPs triggers a conformational change in the complex that inhibits ATPase activity. From Enterobacteria phage T4 (Bacteriophage T4).
   1224..1784    +  CDS            62: DPA62_BPT4 - Experimental evidence at protein level: Swiss-Prot protein existence level 1. Functions as a sliding-clamp-loading ATPase enzyme during DNA replication. Required for elongation of primed templates by controlling the polymerase processivity. Progressive binding of ATPs triggers a conformational change in the complex that inhibits ATPase activity. From Enterobacteria phage T4 (Bacteriophage T4).
   1789..1857    +  CDS            regA (fragment): REGA_BPT4 - Experimental evidence at protein level: Swiss-Prot protein existence level 1. Controls the translation of a number of proteins (such as regA itself, rIIB and at least 35 others) by binding to their mRNA. From Enterobacteria phage T4 (Bacteriophage T4).
   1857..1875    -  misc_feature   MCS (fragment): pUC18/19 multiple cloning site
   1897..1915    -  promoter       SP6 promoter: promoter for bacteriophage SP6 RNA polymerase
   1978..2029    -  misc_feature   bom (fragment): basis of mobility region from pBR322
   2131..2166    -  CDS            rop (fragment): Rop protein, which maintains plasmids at low copy number; rop
   2261..2365    +  promoter       AmpR promoter: bla
   2366..3226    +  CDS            AmpR: β-lactamase; bla; confers resistance to ampicillin, carbenicillin, and related antibiotics
   3397..3985    +  rep_origin     ori: high-copy-number ColE1/pMB1/pBR322/pUC origin of replication
>Addgene plasmid #228205 | pLY1244-T4gp44/62 | addgene full sequence | sequence record 472133 | Addgene NGS Result
TGTGGATAACCGTATTACCGCCTTTGAGTGAGCTGATACCGCTCGCCGCAGCCGAACGACCGAGCGCAGC
GAGTCAGTGAGCGAGGAAGCGGAAGAGCGCCCAATACGCAAACCGCCTCTCCCCGCGCGTTGGCCGATTC
ATTAATGCAGGTTAACCTGGCTTATCGAAATTAATACGACTCACTATAGGGAGACCGGCCTCGAGTTTTA
ATAGAGGGCTTCGGCCCTTTATAATTTACACTAAAACTTGAATGAGGAAATTATGATTACTGTAAATGAA
AAAGAACACATTCTTGAACAGAAATATCGTCCATCTACTATCGATGAATGTATTCTTCCCGCCTTTGATA
AAGAAACCTTTAAATCTATTACAAGTAAAGGTAAGATTCCACATATTATTCTTCATTCTCCTTCTCCAGG
AACAGGTAAAACAACTGTAGCAAAAGCATTATGTCATGATGTAAATGCTGATATGATGTTTGTGAATGGG
TCAGATTGTAAAATTGATTTCGTTCGTGGTCCTTTGACTAATTTTGCCAGCGCCGCTTCATTTGATGGTC
GTCAAAAAGTAATCGTTATTGATGAATTTGACCGTTCAGGGTTAGCAGAGTCTCAGCGACATCTTCGTTC
CTTTATGGAAGCTTATAGTTCAAACTGTAGTATTATTATTACTGCTAATAATATTGATGGTATTATTAAA
CCGCTTCAGTCACGCTGCCGAGTTATTACATTCGGTCAACCAACTGATGAAGATAAAATTGAAATGATGA
AGCAGATGATTCGTCGATTGACTGAAATCTGCAAGCATGAAGGAATTGCTATAGCTGATATGAAAGTTGT
AGCAGCTTTGGTTAAAAAGAATTTTCCTGATTTTCGTAAAACTATTGGCGAGCTCGATAGTTATTCGTCT
AAAGGTGTTTTGGATGCTGGTATTTTATCACTGGTTACTAACGATCGTGGTGCTATTGATGATGTTCTTG
AGTCTCTCAAAAATAAAGATGTTAAACAACTCAGAGCTTTAGCACCAAAATATGCTGCAGATTATTCGTG
GTTCGTGGGTAAACTTGCCGAAGAAATCTATTCACGTGTAACTCCACAAAGTATTATTCGTATGTACGAA
ATTGTCGGCGAAAATAATCAGTATCATGGTATTGCAGCTAATACTGAATTGCATTTAGCTTATCTTTTCA
TTCAATTAGCATGCGAAATGCAGTGGAAGTGATATGAGCTTATTTAAAGATGATATTCAATTAAACGAGC
ATCAAGTTGCTTGGTATTCAAAAGATTGGACAGCTGTCCAATCCGCTGCTGATTCTTTTAAAGAAAAAGC
AGAAAATGAATTTTTTGAAATAATTGGAGCTATTAATAATAAAACTAAATGCTCTATTGCTCAAAAAGAC
TATTCAAAATTCATGGTTGAAAATGCATTATCACAATTTCCAGAGTGTATGCCAGCTGTATATGCTATGA
ATTTAATTGGATCAGGCTTAAGTGATGAAGCTCATTTTAATTATCTAATGGCTGCAGTTCCTCGTGGTAA
AAGATATGGTAAATGGGCAAAACTGGTTGAAGATTCCACCGAAGTATTGATTATTAAGTTACTTGCTAAG
CGGTATCAAGTTAATACAAATGATGCAATTAACTATAAATCAATTCTTACTAAAAATGGAAAACTTCCTT
TAGTATTAAAAGAACTAAAAGGTTTAGTCACGGATGATTTTTTGAAAGAAGTGACTAAGAACGTAAAAGA
ACAGAAACAACTCAAAAAACTAGCATTGGAATGGTAAAATGATTGAAATTACTCTTAAAAAACCTGAAGA
TTTTCGGAAAGTAAAAGAAAGCTTGACTCGTATGGGGGGTACCGAGCTCGAATTCATCGATGATATCAGA
TCTGGTTCTATAGTGTCACCTAAATCGTATGTGTATGATACATAAGGTTATGTATTAATTGTAGCCGCGT
TCTAACGACAATATGTCCATATGGTGCACTCTCAGTACAATCTGCTCTGATGCCGCATAGTTAAGCCAGC
CCCGACACCCGCCAACACCCGCTGACGCGCCCTGACGGGCTTGTCTGCTCCCGGCATCCGCTTACAGACA
AGCTGTGACCGTCTCCGGGAGCTGCATGTGTCAGAGGTTTTCACCGTCATCACCGAAACGCGCGAGACGA
AAGGGCCTCGTGATACGCCTATTTTTATAGGTTAATGTCATGATAATAATGGTTTCTTAGACGTCAGGTG
GCACTTTTCGGGGAAATGTGCGCGGAACCCCTATTTGTTTATTTTTCTAAATACATTCAAATATGTATCC
GCTCATGAGACAATAACCCTGATAAATGCTTCAATAATATTGAAAAAGGAAGAGTATGAGTATTCAACAT
TTCCGTGTCGCCCTTATTCCCTTTTTTGCGGCATTTTGCCTTCCTGTTTTTGCTCACCCAGAAACGCTGG
TGAAAGTAAAAGATGCTGAAGATCAGTTGGGTGCACGAGTGGGTTACATCGAACTGGATCTCAACAGCGG
TAAGATCCTTGAGAGTTTTCGCCCCGAAGAACGTTTTCCAATGATGAGCACTTTTAAAGTTCTGCTATGT
GGCGCGGTATTATCCCGTATTGACGCCGGGCAAGAGCAACTCGGTCGCCGCATACACTATTCTCAGAATG
ACTTGGTTGAGTACTCACCAGTCACAGAAAAGCATCTTACGGATGGCATGACAGTAAGAGAATTATGCAG
TGCTGCCATAACCATGAGTGATAACACTGCGGCCAACTTACTTCTGACAACGATCGGAGGACCGAAGGAG
CTAACCGCTTTTTTGCACAACATGGGGGATCATGTAACTCGCCTTGATCGTTGGGAACCGGAGCTGAATG
AAGCCATACCAAACGACGAGCGTGACACCACGATGCCTGTAGCAATGGCAACAACGTTGCGCAAACTATT
AACTGGCGAACTACTTACTCTAGCTTCCCGGCAACAATTAATAGACTGGATGGAGGCGGATAAAGTTGCA
GGACCACTTCTGCGCTCGGCCCTTCCGGCTGGCTGGTTTATTGCTGATAAATCTGGAGCCGGTGAGCGTG
GGTCTCGCGGTATCATTGCAGCACTGGGGCCAGATGGTAAGCCCTCCCGTATCGTAGTTATCTACACGAC
GGGGAGTCAGGCAACTATGGATGAACGAAATAGACAGATCGCTGAGATAGGTGCCTCACTGATTAAGCAT
TGGTAACTGTCAGACCAAGTTTACTCATATATACTTTAGATTGATTTAAAACTTCATTTTTAATTTAAAA
GGATCTAGGTGAAGATCCTTTTTGATAATCTCATGACCAAAATCCCTTAACGTGAGTTTTCGTTCCACTG
AGCGTCAGACCCCGTAGAAAAGATCAAAGGATCTTCTTGAGATCCTTTTTTTCTGCGCGTAATCTGCTGC
TTGCAAACAAAAAAACCACCGCTACCAGCGGTGGTTTGTTTGCCGGATCAAGAGCTACCAACTCTTTTTC
CGAAGGTAACTGGCTTCAGCAGAGCGCAGATACCAAATACTGTTCTTCTAGTGTAGCCGTAGTTAGGCCA
CCACTTCAAGAACTCTGTAGCACCGCCTACATACCTCGCTCTGCTAATCCTGTTACCAGTGGCTGCTGCC
AGTGGCGATAAGTCGTGTCTTACCGGGTTGGACTCAAGACGATAGTTACCGGATAAGGCGCAGCGGTCGG
GCTGAACGGGGGGTTCGTGCACACAGCCCAGCTTGGAGCGAACGACCTACACCGAACTGAGATACCTACA
GCGTGAGCTATGAGAAAGCGCCACGCTTCCCGAAGGGAGAAAGGCGGACAGGTATCCGGTAAGCGGCAGG
GTCGGAACAGGAGAGCGCACGAGGGAGCTTCCAGGGGGAAACGCCTGGTATCTTTATAGTCCTGTCGGGT
TTCGCCACCTCTGACTTGAGCGTCGATTTTTGTGATGCTCGTCAGGGGGGCGGAGCCTATGGAAAAACGC
CAGCAACGCGGCCTTTTTACGGTTCCTGGCCTTTTGCTGGCCTTTTGCTCACATGTTCTTTCCTGCGTTA
TCCCCTGATTC
