>Addgene plasmid #228205 | pLY1244-T4gp44/62 | depositor partial sequence | sequence record 447920 | gene 44
ATGATTACTGTAAATGAAAAAGAACACATTCTTGAACAGAAATATCGTCCATCTACTATCGATGAATGTA
TTCTTCCCGCTTTTGATAAAGAAACCTTTAAATCTATTACAAGTAAAGGTAAGATTCCACATATTATTCT
TCATTCTCCTTCTCCAGGAACAGGTAAAACAACTGTAGCAAAAGCATTATGTCATGATGTAAATGCTGAT
ATGATGTTTGTGAATGGGTCAGATTGTAAAATTGATTTCGTTCGTGGTCCTTTGACTAATTTTGCCAGCG
CCGCTTCATTTGATGGTCGTCAAAAAGTAATCGTTATTGATGAATTTGACCGTTCAGGGTTAGCAGAGTC
TCAGCGACATCTTCGTTCCTTTATGGAAGCTTATAGTTCAAACTGTAGTATTATTATTACTGCTAATAAT
ATTGATGGTATTATTAAACCGCTTCAGTCACGCTGCCGAGTTATTACATTCGGTCAACCAACTGATGAAG
ATAAAATTGAAATGATGAAGCAGATGATTCGTCGATTGACTGAAATCTGCAAGCATGAAGGAATTGCTAT
AGCTGATATGAAAGTTGTAGCAGCTTTGGTTAAAAAGAATTTTCCTGATTTTCGTAAAACTATTGGCGAG
CTCGATAGTTATTCGTCTAAAGGTGTTTTGGATGCTGGTATTTTATCACTGGTTACTAACGATCGTGGTG
CTATTGATGATGTTCTTGAGTCTCTCAAAAATAAAGATGTTAAACAACTCAGAGCTTTAGCACCAAAATA
TGCGGCTGATTATTCGTGGTTCGTGGGTAAACTTGCCGAAGAAATCTATTCACGTGTAACTCCACAAAGT
ATTATTCGTATGTACGAAATTGTCGGCGAAAATAATCAGTATCATGGTATTGCAGCTAATACTGAATTGC
ATTTAGCTTATCTTTTCATTCAATTAGCATGCGAAATGCAGTGGAAGTGA
