>Addgene plasmid #228205 | pLY1244-T4gp44/62 | depositor partial sequence | sequence record 447921 | gene 62
ATGAGCTTATTTAAAGATGATATTCAATTAAACGAGCATCAAGTTGCTTGGTATTCAAAAGATTGGACAG
CTGTCCAATCCGCTGCTGATTCTTTTAAAGAAAAAGCAGAAAATGAATTTTTTGAAATAATTGGAGCTAT
TAATAATAAAACTAAATGCTCTATTGCTCAAAAAGATTATTCAAAATTCATGGTTGAAAATGCATTATCA
CAATTTCCAGAGTGTATGCCAGCTGTATATGCTATGAATTTAATTGGATCAGGCTTAAGTGATGAAGCTC
ATTTTAATTATCTAATGGCTGCAGTTCCTCGTGGTAAAAGATATGGTAAATGGGCAAAACTGGTTGAAGA
TTCCACCGAAGTATTGATTATTAAGTTACTTGCTAAGCGGTATCAAGTTAATACAAATGATGCAATTAAC
TATAAATCAATTCTTACTAAAAATGGAAAACTTCCTTTAGTATTAAAAGAACTAAAAGGTTTAGTCACGG
ATGATTTTTTGAAAGAAGTGACTAAGAACGTAAAAGAACAGAAACAACTCAAAAAACTAGCATTGGAATG
GTAA
